Addgene plasmid #182387: pRSFDuet-1_VNp-mNeongreen
Purpose: Bacterial expression of Vesicle Nucleating peptide-mNeongreen fusion
Depositing lab: Dan Mulvihill. Depositing organization: London and South East University Group (LASE). Publication: High-yield vesicle-packaged recombinant protein production from E. coli. Eastwood TA, Baker K, Streather BR, Allen N, Wang L, Botchway SW, Brown IR, Hiscock JR, Lennon C, Mulvihill DP. Cell Rep Methods. 2023 Feb 2;3(2):100396. doi: 10.1016/j.crmeth.2023.100396. eCollection 2023 Feb 27. PubMed 36936078.
Backbone
  Vector backbone: pRSFDUET-1
  Backbone manufacturer: Novagen
  Vector type: Bacterial Expression
Growth in bacteria
  Bacterial resistance: Kanamycin, 50 μg/mL
  Growth temperature: 37°C
  Growth strain: DH5alpha
  Copy number: High Copy
Gene/Insert
  Gene/Insert name: VNp-mNeongreen-His
  Species: Branchiostoma lanceolatum
  GenBank ID: UniProtKB: A0A1S4NYF2
  Promoter: T7
  Tag / fusion protein: Vesicle Nucleating peptide (VNp) (N terminal on backbone)
  Cloning method: Restriction Enzyme; 5′ cloning site Unknown (unknown if destroyed); 3′ cloning site Unknown (unknown if destroyed)
Resource information
  A portion of this plasmid was derived from a plasmid made by: Synthetic
Terms and licenses: Academic/Nonprofit Terms; Industry Terms: Not Available to Industry
How to cite: pRSFDuet-1_VNp-mNeongreen was a gift from Dan Mulvihill (Addgene plasmid # 182387 ; http://n2t.net/addgene:182387 ; RRID:Addgene_182387)
