[The description below was written by a language model from this plasmid's Addgene catalogue record and pLannotate feature annotations shown in this document.]
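Description:
pRSFDuet-1_VNp-mNeongreen is a bacterial expression plasmid built on the Novagen pRSFDuet-1 backbone, a 4,660 nt vector designed for T7-driven protein production in E. coli. It replicates from the RSF1030 origin, which gives high copy number and is compatible with plasmids carrying other origin types, so it can be co-maintained with additional expression vectors. Selection is by kanamycin, through an aminoglycoside phosphotransferase gene. The backbone also carries lacI with its own promoter. The lac repressor binds the operators placed directly downstream of each T7 promoter and keeps expression off until IPTG is added, in a host that supplies T7 RNA polymerase.

As in other Duet vectors, there are two T7 promoter/lac operator units. The annotation shows the first followed only by a T7 gene 10 ribosome binding site with no annotated coding sequence, so the insert appears to sit in the second cassette. That cassette encodes the Vesicle Nucleating peptide (VNp) at the N terminus, fused to the monomeric green/yellow fluorescent protein mNeonGreen from Branchiostoma lanceolatum and followed by a His tag. The short N-terminal stretch annotated as a synuclein-like fragment probably corresponds to VNp, and the small match to a composite His-containing tag is most likely the 6xHis sequence. Downstream S-tag and other tag fragments precede the T7 terminator, but the record does not show whether they are translated; the short TcR matches look like incidental backbone hits. The cloning sites are not recorded. According to the associated publication title, the construct belongs to a system for high-yield production of recombinant protein packaged into vesicles from E. coli, for which the fluorescent fusion would provide a readily tracked cargo.
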