Features (pLannotate 1.2.2; 20 found; start..end, strand, type, name):
      3..27      +  protein_bind   lac operator: The lac repressor binds to the lac operator to inhibit transcription in E. coli. This inhibition can be relieved by adding lactose or isopropyl-β-D-thiogalactopyranoside (IPTG). lac repressor encoded by lacI
     42..64      +  RBS            RBS: efficient ribosome binding site from bacteriophage T7 gene 10 (Olins and Rangwala, 1989)
    214..232     +  promoter       T7 promoter: promoter for bacteriophage T7 RNA polymerase
    233..257     +  protein_bind   lac operator: The lac repressor binds to the lac operator to inhibit transcription in E. coli. This inhibition can be relieved by adding lactose or isopropyl-β-D-thiogalactopyranoside (IPTG). lac repressor encoded by lacI
    300..359     +  CDS            Sncb (fragment): SYUB_MOUSE - Experimental evidence at protein level: Swiss-Prot protein existence level 1. May be involved in neuronal plasticity. From Mus musculus (Mouse).
    432..1139    +  CDS            mNeonGreen: mNeonGreen is a basic (constitutively fluorescent) green/yellow fluorescent protein published in 2013, derived from Branchiostoma lanceolatum. It is reported to be a very rapidly-maturing monomer with moderate acid sensitivity.
   1164..1181    +  CDS            capTEV™ (fragment): composite tag for in vivo biotinylation, TEV protease cleavage, and 6xHis tagging
   1197..1238    +  CDS            S-Tag (fragment): affinity and epitope tag derived from pancreatic ribonuclease A
   1268..1285    +  CDS            SET1 (fragment): solubility-enhancement tag derived from T7 phage gene 10B
   1293..1340    +  terminator     T7 terminator: transcription terminator for bacteriophage T7 RNA polymerase
   1504..1561    +  promoter       AmpR promoter (fragment): bla
   1570..2385    -  CDS            KanR: aminoglycoside phosphotransferase; aph(3')-Ia; confers resistance to kanamycin in bacteria or G418 (Geneticin®) in eukaryotes
   2386..2477    -  promoter       AmpR promoter: bla
   2493..3242    -  rep_origin     RSF ori: Plasmids containing the RSF 1030 origin of replication can be propagated in E. coli cells that contain additional plasmids with compatible origins.
   3325..3389    -  CDS            TcR (fragment): tetracycline efflux protein; tet; confers resistance to tetracycline
   3404..3425    -  protein_bind   CAP binding site: CAP binding activates transcription in the presence of cAMP. E. coli catabolite activator protein
   3438..4520    -  CDS            lacI: lac repressor; lacI; The lac repressor binds to the lac operator to inhibit transcription in E. coli. This inhibition can be relieved by adding lactose or isopropyl-β-D-thiogalactopyranoside (IPTG).
   4521..4598    -  promoter       lacI promoter: lacI
   4606..4641    -  CDS            TcR (fragment): tetracycline efflux protein; tet; confers resistance to tetracycline
   4644..2       +  promoter       T7 promoter (across the origin): promoter for bacteriophage T7 RNA polymerase
>Addgene plasmid #182387 | pRSFDuet-1_VNp-mNeongreen | addgene full sequence | sequence record 360652 | Addgene NGS Result
GGGGAATTGTGAGCGGATAACAATTCCCCTGTAGAAATAATTTTGTTTAACTTTAATAAGGAGATATACC
ATGGGCAGCAGCCATCACCATCATCACCACAGCCAGGATCCGAATTCGAGCTCGGCGCGCCTGCAGGTCG
ACAAGCTTGCGGCCGCATAATGCTTAAGTCGAACAGAAAGTAATCGTATTGTACACGGCCGCATAATCGA
AATTAATACGACTCACTATAGGGGAATTGTGAGCGGATAACAATTCCCCATCTTAGTATATTAGTTAAGT
ATAAGAAGGAGATATACATATGGATGTATTCATGAAAGGACTTTCAAAGGCCAAGGAGGGAGTTGTGGCA
GCTGCTGAGAAAACCAAACAGGGTGTGGCAGAAGCAGCAGGAAAGACAAAAGAGGGTGTTCTCAGATCTG
GAGGAAGCGGAATGGTGAGCAAGGGCGAGGAGGATAACATGGCCTCTCTCCCAGCGACACATGAGTTACA
CATCTTTGGCTCCATCAACGGTGTGGACTTTGACATGGTGGGTCAGGGCACCGGCAATCCAAATGATGGT
TATGAGGAGTTAAACCTGAAGTCCACCAAGGGTGACCTCCAGTTCTCCCCCTGGATTCTGGTCCCTCATA
TCGGGTATGGCTTCCATCAGTACCTGCCCTACCCTGACGGGATGTCGCCTTTCCAGGCCGCGATGGTAGA
TGGCTCCGGATACCAAGTCCATCGCACAATGCAGTTTGAAGATGGTGCCTCCCTTACTGTTAACTACCGC
TACACCTACGAGGGAAGCCACATCAAAGGAGAGGCCCAGGTGAAGGGGACTGGTTTCCCTGCTGACGGTC
CTGTGATGACCAACTCGCTGACCGCTGCGGACTGGTGCAGGTCGAAGAAGACTTACCCCAACGACAAAAC
CATCATCAGTACCTTTAAGTGGAGTTACACCACTGGAAATGGCAAGCGCTACCGGAGCACTGCGCGGACC
ACCTACACCTTTGCCAAGCCAATGGCGGCTAACTATCTGAAGAACCAGCCGATGTACGTGTTCCGTAAGA
CGGAGCTCAAGCACTCCAAGACCGAGCTCAACTTCAAGGAGTGGCAAAAGGCCTTTACCGATGTGATGGG
CATGGACGAGCTGTACAAGGCTAGCGGAGGAAGCGGAGGTACCCATCATCATCATCATCATTAACTCGAG
TCTGGTAAAGAAACCGCTGCTGCGAAATTTGAACGCCAGCACATGGACTCGTCTACTAGCGCAGCTTAAT
TAACCTAGGCTGCTGCCACCGCTGAGCAATAACTAGCATAACCCCTTGGGGCCTCTAAACGGGTCTTGAG
GGGTTTTTTGCTGAAACCTCAGGCATTTGAGAAGCACACGGTCACACTGCTTCCGGTAGTCAATAAACCG
GTAAACCAGCAATAGACATAAGCGGCTATTTAACGACCCTGCCCTGAACCGACGACAAGCTGACGACCGG
GTCTCCGCAAGTGGCACTTTTCGGGGAAATGTGCGCGGAACCCCTATTTGTTTATTTTTCTAAATACATT
CAAATATGTATCCGCTCATGAATTAATTCTTAGAAAAACTCATCGAGCATCAAATGAAACTGCAATTTAT
TCATATCAGGATTATCAATACCATATTTTTGAAAAAGCCGTTTCTGTAATGAAGGAGAAAACTCACCGAG
GCAGTTCCATAGGATGGCAAGATCCTGGTATCGGTCTGCGATTCCGACTCGTCCAACATCAATACAACCT
ATTAATTTCCCCTCGTCAAAAATAAGGTTATCAAGTGAGAAATCACCATGAGTGACGACTGAATCCGGTG
AGAATGGCAAAAGTTTATGCATTTCTTTCCAGACTTGTTCAACAGGCCAGCCATTACGCTCGTCATCAAA
ATCACTCGCATCAACCAAACCGTTATTCATTCGTGATTGCGCCTGAGCGAGACGAAATACGCGGTCGCTG
TTAAAAGGACAATTACAAACAGGAATCGAATGCAACCGGCGCAGGAACACTGCCAGCGCATCAACAATAT
TTTCACCTGAATCAGGATATTCTTCTAATACCTGGAATGCTGTTTTCCCGGGGATCGCAGTGGTGAGTAA
CCATGCATCATCAGGAGTACGGATAAAATGCTTGATGGTCGGAAGAGGCATAAATTCCGTCAGCCAGTTT
AGTCTGACCATCTCATCTGTAACATCATTGGCAACGCTACCTTTGCCATGTTTCAGAAACAACTCTGGCG
CATCGGGCTTCCCATACAATCGATAGATTGTCGCACCTGATTGCCCGACATTATCGCGAGCCCATTTATA
CCCATATAAATCAGCATCCATGTTGGAATTTAATCGCGGCCTAGAGCAAGACGTTTCCCGTTGAATATGG
CTCATACTCTTCCTTTTTCAATATTATTGAAGCATTTATCAGGGTTATTGTCTCATGAGCGGATACATAT
TTGAATGTATTTAGAAAAATAAACAAATAGGCATGCAGCGCTCTTCCGCTTCCTCGCTCACTGACTCGCT
ACGCTCGGTCGTTCGACTGCGGCGAGCGGTGTCAGCTCACTCAAAAGCGGTAATACGGTTATCCACAGAA
TCAGGGGATAAAGCCGGAAAGAACATGTGAGCAAAAAGCAAAGCACCGGAAGAAGCCAACGCCGCAGGCG
TTTTTCCATAGGCTCCGCCCCCCTGACGAGCATCACAAAAATCGACGCTCAAGCCAGAGGTGGCGAAACC
CGACAGGACTATAAAGATACCAGGCGTTTCCCCCTGGAAGCTCCCTCGTGCGCTCTCCTGTTCCGACCCT
GCCGCTTACCGGATACCTGTCCGCCTTTCTCCCTTCGGGAAGCGTGGCGCTTTCTCATAGCTCACGCTGT
TGGTATCTCAGTTCGGTGTAGGTCGTTCGCTCCAAGCTGGGCTGTGTGCACGAACCCCCCGTTCAGCCCG
ACCGCTGCGCCTTATCCGGTAACTATCGTCTTGAGTCCAACCCGGTAAGACACGACTTATCGCCACTGGC
AGCAGCCATTGGTAACTGATTTAGAGGACTTTGTCTTGAAGTTATGCACCTGTTAAGGCTAAACTGAAAG
AACAGATTTTGGTGAGTGCGGTCCTCCAACCCACTTACCTTGGTTCAAAGAGTTGGTAGCTCAGCGAACC
TTGAGAAAACCACCGTTGGTAGCGGTGGTTTTTCTTTATTTATGAGATGATGAATCAATCGGTCTATCAA
GTCAACGAACAGCTATTCCGTTACTCTAGATTTCAGTGCAATTTATCTCTTCAAATGTAGCACCTGAAGT
CAGCCCCATACGATATAAGTTGTAATTCTCATGTTAGTCATGCCCCGCGCCCACCGGAAGGAGCTGACTG
GGTTGAAGGCTCTCAAGGGCATCGGTCGAGATCCCGGTGCCTAATGAGTGAGCTAACTTACATTAATTGC
GTTGCGCTCACTGCCCGCTTTCCAGTCGGGAAACCTGTCGTGCCAGCTGCATTAATGAATCGGCCAACGC
GCGGGGAGAGGCGGTTTGCGTATTGGGCGCCAGGGTGGTTTTTCTTTTCACCAGTGAGACGGGCAACAGC
TGATTGCCCTTCACCGCCTGGCCCTGAGAGAGTTGCAGCAAGCGGTCCACGCTGGTTTGCCCCAGCAGGC
GAAAATCCTGTTTGATGGTGGTTAACGGCGGGATATAACATGAGCTGTCTTCGGTATCGTCGTATCCCAC
TACCGAGATGTCCGCACCAACGCGCAGCCCGGACTCGGTAATGGCGCGCATTGCGCCCAGCGCCATCTGA
TCGTTGGCAACCAGCATCGCAGTGGGAACGATGCCCTCATTCAGCATTTGCATGGTTTGTTGAAAACCGG
ACATGGCACTCCAGTCGCCTTCCCGTTCCGCTATCGGCTGAATTTGATTGCGAGTGAGATATTTATGCCA
GCCAGCCAGACGCAGACGCGCCGAGACAGAACTTAATGGGCCCGCTAACAGCGCGATTTGCTGGTGACCC
AATGCGACCAGATGCTCCACGCCCAGTCGCGTACCGTCTTCATGGGAGAAAATAATACTGTTGATGGGTG
TCTGGTCAGAGACATCAAGAAATAACGCCGGAACATTAGTGCAGGCAGCTTCCACAGCAATGGCATCCTG
GTCATCCAGCGGATAGTTAATGATCAGCCCACTGACGCGTTGCGCGAGAAGATTGTGCACCGCCGCTTTA
CAGGCTTCGACGCCGCTTCGTTCTACCATCGACACCACCACGCTGGCACCCAGTTGATCGGCGCGAGATT
TAATCGCCGCGACAATTTGCGACGGCGCGTGCAGGGCCAGACTGGAGGTGGCAACGCCAATCAGCAACGA
CTGTTTGCCCGCCAGTTGTTGTGCCACGCGGTTGGGAATGTAATTCAGCTCCGCCATCGCCGCTTCCACT
TTTTCCCGCGTTTTCGCAGAAACGTGGCTGGCCTGGTTCACCACGCGGGAAACGGTCTGATAAGAGACAC
CGGCATACTCTGCGACATCGTATAACGTTACTGGTTTCACATTCACCACCCTGAATTGACTCTCTTCCGG
GCGCTATCATGCCATACCGCGAAAGGTTTTGCGCCATTCGATGGTGTCCGGGATCTCGACGCTCTCCCTT
ATGCGACTCCTGCATTAGGAAATTAATACGACTCACTATA
